Addgene plasmid #57869: mKO2-Dectin1A-C-10
Purpose: Localization: Membrane, Excitation: 551, Emission: 565
Depositing lab: Michael Davidson. Depositing organization: Florida State University, Tallahassee.
Backbone
  Vector backbone: mKO2-C1
  Backbone size w/o insert (bp): 4750
  Vector type: Mammalian Expression
  Selectable markers: Neomycin (select with G418)
Growth in bacteria
  Bacterial resistance: Kanamycin, 50 μg/mL
  Growth temperature: 37°C
  Growth strain: DH5alpha
  Copy number: High Copy
Gene/Insert
  Gene/Insert name: Dectin1A (alt name: NP_922938.1)
  Species: H. sapiens (human)
  Entrez Gene: CLEC7A (a.k.a. BGR, CANDF4, CD369, CLECSF12, DECTIN1, SCARE2)
  Promoter: CMV
  Tag / fusion protein: mKO2 (N terminal on backbone)
  Cloning method: Unknown
  Sequencing primers: 5′ CMV-F; 3′ SV40pA-R
Terms and licenses: Academic/Nonprofit Terms; Industry Terms: Not Available to Industry
Depositor comments: . Excitation = 551; Emission = 565
How to cite: mKO2-Dectin1A-C-10 was a gift from Michael Davidson (Addgene plasmid # 57869 ; http://n2t.net/addgene:57869 ; RRID:Addgene_57869)
