[The description below was written by a language model from this plasmid's Addgene catalogue record.]
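Description:
mKO2-Dectin1A-C-10 is a mammalian expression plasmid built on the mKO2-C1 backbone (about 4.75 kb without insert), a C1-style fluorescent protein fusion vector. It is propagated in E. coli as a high-copy plasmid under kanamycin selection, and it carries a neomycin resistance marker so that stably transfected mammalian cells can be selected with G418. No feature table accompanies the record, so the origin of replication and the exact arrangement of the resistance cassette are not documented. The use of an SV40pA reverse sequencing primer suggests that an SV40 polyadenylation signal lies downstream of the insert.

The payload is human Dectin-1 isoform A, the product of the CLEC7A gene, a C-type lectin receptor found at the cell surface. It is expressed from the CMV promoter, a strong constitutive promoter widely used in mammalian cells. The orange fluorescent protein mKO2 is supplied by the backbone and fused to the N terminus of Dectin-1A. The "C-10" in the name probably refers to the C-type vector layout and a 10-residue linker between the two proteins, but the record does not say so. The cloning method is listed as unknown.

The stated purpose is a membrane localization marker, with excitation at 551 nm and emission at 565 nm. The construct is therefore suited to fluorescence imaging of Dectin-1A distribution, or of the membrane more generally, in transfected mammalian cells. Its orange emission also allows it to be combined with spectrally distinct fluorescent proteins, such as green or far-red ones, in multicolour experiments.
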