>Addgene plasmid #57869 | mKO2-Dectin1A-C-10 | depositor partial sequence | sequence record 89021 | insert sequence
GCGCTACCGGTCGCCACCATGGTGAGTGTGATTAAACCAGAGATGAAGATGAGGTACTACATGGACGGCT
CCGTCAATGGGCATGAGTTCACAATTGAAGGTGAAGGCACAGGCAGACCTTACGAGGGACATCAAGAGAT
GACACTACGCGTCACAATGGCCGAGGGCGGGCCAATGCCTTTCGCGTTTGACTTAGTGTCACACGTGTTC
TGTTACGGCCACAGAGTATTTACTAAATATCCAGAAGAGATACCAGACTATTTCAAACAAGCATTTCCTG
AAGGCCTGTCATGGGAAAGGTCGTTGGAGTTCGAAGATGGTGGGTCCGCTTCAGTCAGTGCGCATATAAG
CCTTAGAGGAAACACCTTCTACCACAAATCCAAATTTACTGGGGTTAACTTTCCTGCCGATGGTCCTATC
ATGCAAAACCAAAGTGTTGATTGGGAGCCATCAACCGAGAAAATTACTGCCAGCGACGGAGTTCTGAAGG
GTGATGTTACGATGTACCTAAAACTTGAAGGAGGCGGCAATCACAAATGCCAAATGAAGACTACTTACAA
GGCGGCAAAAGAGATTCTTGAAATGCCAGGAGACCATTACATCGGCCATCGCCTCGTCAGGAAAACCGAA
GGCAACATTACTGAGCAGGTAGAAGATGCAGTAGCTCATAGCTCCGGACTCAGATCTGGCAGCAGTGGAG
GTGAATATCATCCTGATTTAGAAAATTTGGATGAAGATGGATATACTCAATTACACTTCGACTCTCAAAG
CAATACCAGGATAGCTGTTGTTTCAGAGAAAGGATCGTGTGCTGCATCTCCTCCTTGGCGCCTCATTGCT
GTAATTTTGGGAATCCTATGCTTGGTAATACTGGTGATAGCTGTGGTCCTGGGTACCATGGCTATTTGGA
GATCCAATTCAGGAAGCAACACATTGGAGAATGGCTACTTTCTATCAAGAAATAAAGAGAACCACAGTCA
ACCCACACAATCATCTTTAGAAGACAGTGTGACTCCTACCAAAGCTGTCAAAACCACAGGGGTTCTTTCC
AGCCCTTGTCCTCCTAATTGGATTATATATGAGAAGAGCTGTTATCTATTCAGCATGTCACTAAATTCCT
GGGATGGAAGTAAAAGACAATGCTGGCAACTGGGCTCTAATCTCCTAAAGATAGACAGCTCAAATGAATT
GGGATTTATAGTAAAACAAGTGTCTTCCCAACCTGATAATTCATTTTGGATAGGCCTTTCTCGGCCCCAG
ACTGAAGTACCATGGCTCTGGGAGGATGGATCAACATTCTCTTCTAACTTATTTCAGATCAGAACCACAG
CTACCCAAGAAAACCCATCTCCAAATTGTGTATGGATTCACGTGTCAGTCATTTATGACCAACTGTGTAG
TGTGCCCTCATATAGTATTTGTGAGAAGAAGTTTTCAATGTAAGAATTCTGCAGTCGACGGTACCGCGGG
CCCGGGATCCACCGGATCTAGATAACTGATCATAATCAGCCATACCACATT
