>Addgene plasmid #57869 | mKO2-Dectin1A-C-10 | addgene partial sequence | sequence record 117697 | CMV-F 5'-CGCAAATGGGCGGTAGGCGTG-3'
TGAACCGTCAGATCCGCTAGCGCTACCGGTCGCCACCATGGTGAGTGTGATTAAACCAGAGATGAAGATG
AGGTACTACATGGACGGCTCCGTCAATGGGCATGAGTTCACAATTGAAGGTGAAGGCACAGGCAGACCTT
ACGAGGGACATCAAGAGATGACACTACGCGTCACAATGGCCGAGGGCGGGCCAATGCCTTTCGCGTTTGA
CTTAGTGTCACACGTGTTCTGTTACGGCCACAGAGTATTTACTAAATATCCAGAAGAGATACCAGACTAT
TTCAAACAAGCATTTCCTGAAGGCCTGTCATGGGAAAGGTCGTTGGAGTTCGAAGATGGTGGGTCCGCTT
CAGTCAGTGCGCATATAAGCCTTAGAGGAAACACCTTCTACCACAAATCCAAATTTACTGGGGTTAACTT
TCCTGCCGATGGTCCTATCATGCAAAACCAAAGTGTTGATTGGGAGCCATCAACCGAGAAAATTACTGCC
AGCGACGGAGTTCTGAAGGGTGATGTTACGATGTACCTAAAACTTGAAGGAGGCGGCAATCACAAATGCC
AAATGAAGACTACTTACAAGGCGGCAAAAGAGATTCTTGAAATGCCAGGAGACCATTACATCGGCCATCG
CCTCGTCAGGAAAACCGAAGGCAACATTACTGAGCAGGTAGAAGATGCAGTAGCTCATAGCTCCGGACTC
AGATCTGGCAGCAGTGGAGGTGAATATCATCCTGATTTAGAAAATTTGGATGAAGATGGATATACTCAAT
TACACTTCGACTCTCAAAGCAATACCAGGATAGCTGTTGTTTCAGAGAAAGGATCGTGTG
